Addgene plasmid #14328: pAG304GPD-EYFP-ccdB
Purpose: (Empty Backbone)
Depositing lab: Susan Lindquist. Depositing organization: Whitehead Institute for Biomedical Research. Publication: A suite of Gateway cloning vectors for high-throughput genetic analysis in Saccharomyces cerevisiae. Alberti S, Gitler AD, Lindquist S. Yeast. 2007 Oct . 24(10):913-9. 10.1002/yea.1502 PubMed 17583893.
Backbone
  Vector backbone: pRS304
  Vector type: Yeast Expression ; Gateway Destination
  Selectable markers: TRP1
Growth in bacteria
  Bacterial resistance: Chloramphenicol and Ampicillin, 25 & 100 μg/mL
  Growth temperature: 37°C
  Growth strain: ccdB Survival
  Growth instructions: DB3.1, ccdB Survival
  Copy number: Unknown
Gene/Insert
  Gene/Insert name: None
  Tag / fusion protein: EYFP (N terminal on backbone)
  Cloning method: Gateway Cloning
  Sequencing primers: 5′ EGFP-C
Terms and licenses: Academic/Nonprofit Terms; Industry Terms: Not Available to Industry
Depositor comments: Type of plasmid: integrating. This plasmid contains the Gateway technology from Invitrogen; Invitrogen requires purchasing of Gateway Clonase for carrying out the Gateway recombinational cloning reaction http://www.invitrogen.com Please note that the full plasmid sequence is provided as a reference only, and may not match the exact sequence of the plasmid.
How to cite: pAG304GPD-EYFP-ccdB was a gift from Susan Lindquist (Addgene plasmid # 14328 ; http://n2t.net/addgene:14328 ; RRID:Addgene_14328)
