[The description below was written by a language model from this plasmid's Addgene catalogue record and pLannotate feature annotations shown in this document.]
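Description:
pAG304GPD-EYFP-ccdB is an empty Gateway destination vector for protein expression in Saccharomyces cerevisiae, built on the pRS304 backbone. The depositor describes it as an integrating plasmid, and consistent with this the feature table shows no yeast replication origin or centromere. Stable maintenance in yeast therefore depends on insertion into the genome, with selection through the TRP1 auxotrophic marker carried under its own promoter. In E. coli it replicates from a high-copy ColE1/pUC-type origin and carries AmpR. An f1 origin and remnants of the pBluescript-derived lacZα/MCS region, flanked by T7 and T3 promoters, are also present.

The expression cassette is driven by the constitutive GPD (TDH3/GAP) promoter and terminated by the CYC1 terminator. Directly downstream of the promoter lies the EYFP coding sequence, followed by the Gateway cassette: attR1, a chloramphenicol resistance gene, the ccdB toxin gene (with a ccdA fragment), and attR2. In an LR recombination with an entry clone, the attR-flanked segment is exchanged for the gene of interest, which then sits downstream of EYFP. The result is an N-terminally EYFP-tagged fusion protein. Because ccdB kills ordinary E. coli strains, unrecombined vector is counter-selected after the reaction, while the empty vector itself must be propagated in a ccdB-tolerant strain under chloramphenicol and ampicillin selection.

The plasmid belongs to a suite of yeast Gateway vectors designed for high-throughput genetic analysis. It is suited to constitutive expression of fluorescently tagged proteins from an integrated copy, for example for localisation studies. The depositor notes that the full sequence is a reference only and may not match the physical plasmid exactly.
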