Features (pLannotate 1.2.2; 27 found; start..end, strand, type, name):
    137..184     +  misc_feature   bom (fragment): basis of mobility region from pBR322
    185..465     +  promoter       TRP1 promoter: S. cerevisiae TRP1
    466..1140    +  CDS            TRP1: phosphoribosylanthranilate isomerase, required for tryptophan biosynthesis; S. cerevisiae TRP1; yeast auxotrophic marker
   1187..1236    +  misc_feature   bom (fragment): basis of mobility region from pBR322
   1237..1692    -  rep_origin     f1 ori (sequence partly withheld): f1 bacteriophage origin of replication; arrow indicates direction of (+) strand synthesis
   1700..1857    -  CDS            lacZα (fragment): LacZα fragment of β-galactosidase; lacZ fragment
   1860..1878    +  promoter       T7 promoter: promoter for bacteriophage T7 RNA polymerase
   1903..2547    +  promoter       GAP promoter: S. cerevisiae TDH3; promoter for glyceraldehyde-3-phosphate dehydrogenase
   2553..2576    +  misc_feature   MCS (fragment): pBluescript multiple cloning site
   2582..3298    +  CDS            EYFP: EYFP is a basic (constitutively fluorescent) green/yellow fluorescent protein published in 1996, derived from Aequorea victoria. It is reported to be a very rapidly-maturing weak dimer with high acid sensitivity.
   3323..3447    +  protein_bind   attR1: mutant version of attR; recombination site for the Gateway® LR reaction LR Clonase™
   3472..3502    +  promoter       lac UV5 promoter: E. coli lac promoter with an "up" mutation
   3526..3555    +  promoter       cat promoter (fragment): promoter of the E. coli cat gene encoding chloramphenicol acetyltransferase
   3556..4215    +  CDS            CmR: chloramphenicol acetyltransferase; cat; confers resistance to chloramphenicol
   4397..4555    +  CDS            ccdA (fragment): CCDA_ECO57 - Also known as H, letA. Experimental evidence at protein level: Swiss-Prot protein existence level 1. Antitoxin component of a type II toxin-antitoxin (TA) system which inhibits the post-segregational killing (PSK) of plasmid-free cells, also referred to as a plasmid addiction system. Binds to and blocks the activity of CcdB; will also remove bound CcdB protein from the CcdB-GyrA complex by forming a CcdA-CcdB complex, a process termed rejuvenation. Functions as a transcriptional corepressor for the ccdAB operon, repression also requires CcdB (By similarity). From Escherichia coli
   4560..4862    +  CDS            ccdB: CCDB_ECOLI - Also known as G, letB, letD. Experimental evidence at protein level: Swiss-Prot protein existence level 1. Toxic component of a type II toxin-antitoxin (TA) system, functioning in plasmid maintainence. Responsible for the post- segregational killing (PSK) of plasmid-free cells, also referred to as a plasmid addiction system. Half-life of over 2 hours. Cell killing by CcdB is accompanied by filamentation, defects in chromosome and plasmid segregation, defects in cell division, formation of anucleate cells, decreased DNA synthesis and plasmid loss. Interferes with the activity of DN
   4906..5030    -  protein_bind   attR2: mutant version of attR; recombination site for the Gateway® LR reaction LR Clonase™
   5037..5284    +  terminator     CYC1 terminator: S. cerevisiae CYC1; transcription terminator for CYC1
   5307..5325    -  promoter       T3 promoter: promoter for bacteriophage T3 RNA polymerase
   5370..5386    -  protein_bind   lac operator: The lac repressor binds to the lac operator to inhibit transcription in E. coli. This inhibition can be relieved by adding lactose or isopropyl-β-D-thiogalactopyranoside (IPTG). lac repressor encoded by lacI
   5394..5424    -  promoter       lac promoter: promoter for the E. coli lac operon
   5439..5460    -  protein_bind   CAP binding site: CAP binding activates transcription in the presence of cAMP. E. coli catabolite activator protein
   5473..5565    -  CDS            lacI (fragment): lac repressor; lacI; The lac repressor binds to the lac operator to inhibit transcription in E. coli. This inhibition can be relieved by adding lactose or isopropyl-β-D-thiogalactopyranoside (IPTG).
   5748..6336    -  rep_origin     ori: high-copy-number ColE1/pMB1/pBR322/pUC origin of replication
   6507..7367    -  CDS            AmpR: β-lactamase; bla; confers resistance to ampicillin, carbenicillin, and related antibiotics
   7368..7472    -  promoter       AmpR promoter: bla
   7567..35      +  CDS            rop (fragment) (across the origin): Rop protein, which maintains plasmids at low copy number; rop
>Addgene plasmid #14328 | pAG304GPD-EYFP-ccdB | depositor full sequence | sequence record 7991 | Author sequence
TCGCGCGTTTCGGTGATGACGGTGAAAACCTCTGACACATGCAGCTCCCGGAGACGGTCACAGCTTGTCT
GTAAGCGGATGCCGGGAGCAGACAAGCCCGTCAGGGCGCGTCAGCGGGTGTTGGCGGGTGTCGGGGCTGG
CTTAACTATGCGGCATCAGAGCAGATTGTACTGAGAGTGCACCAAACGACATTACTATATATATAATATA
GGAAGCATTTAATAGACAGCATCGTAATATATGTGTACTTTGCAGTTATGACGCCAGATGGCAGTAGTGG
AAGATATTCTTTATTGAAAAATAGCTTGTCACCTTACGTACAATCTTGATCCGGAGCTTTTCTTTTTTTG
CCGATTAAGAATTAATTCGGTCGAAAAAAGAAAAGGAGAGGGCCAAGAGGGAGGGCATTGGTGACTATTG
AGCACGTGAGTATACGTGATTAAGCACACAAAGGCAGCTTGGAGTATGTCTGTTATTAATTTCACAGGTA
GTTCTGGTCCATTGGTGAAAGTTTGCGGCTTGCAGAGCACAGAGGCCGCAGAATGTGCTCTAGATTCCGA
TGCTGACTTGCTGGGTATTATATGTGTGCCCAATAGAAAGAGAACAATTGACCCGGTTATTGCAAGGAAA
ATTTCAAGTCTTGTAAAAGCATATAAAAATAGTTCAGGCACTCCGAAATACTTGGTTGGCGTGTTTCGTA
ATCAACCTAAGGAGGATGTTTTGGCTCTGGTCAATGATTACGGCATTGATATCGTCCAACTGCATGGAGA
TGAGTCGTGGCAAGAATACCAAGAGTTCCTCGGTTTGCCAGTTATTAAAAGACTCGTATTTCCAAAAGAC
TGCAACATACTACTCAGTGCAGCTTCACAGAAACCTCATTCGTTTATTCCCTTGTTTGATTCAGAAGCAG
GTGGGACAGGTGAACTTTTGGATTGGAACTCGATTTCTGACTGGGTTGGAAGGCAAGAGAGCCCCGAAAG
CTTACATTTTATGTTAGCTGGTGGACTGACGCCAGAAAATGTTGGTGATGCGCTTAGATTAAATGGCGTT
ATTGGTGTTGATGTAAGCGGAGGTGTGGAGACAAATGGTGTAAAAGACTCTAACAAAATAGCAAATTTCG
TCAAAAATGCTAAGAAATAGGTTATTACTGAGTAGTATTTATTTAAGTATTGTTTGTGCACTTGCCTGCG
GTGTGAAATACCGCACAGATGCGTAAGGAGAAAATACCGCATCAGGAAATTGTAAACGTTAATATTTTGT
TAAAATTCGCGTTAAATTTTTGTTAAATCAGCTCATTTTTTAACCAATAGGCCGAAATCGGCAAAATCCC
TTATAAATCAAAAGAATAGACCGAGATAGGGT
[37 nt withheld, positions 1363-1399]
AAAGAACGTGGACTCCAACGTCAAAGG
[49 nt withheld, positions 1427-1475]
T
[91 nt withheld, positions 1477-1567]
G
[124 nt withheld, positions 1569-1692]
CGCGCCATTCGCCATTCAGGCTGCGCAACTGTTGGGAAGGGCGATCGGTGCGGGCCTCTTCGCTATTACG
CCAGCTGGCGAAGGGGGGATGTGCTGCAAGGCGATTAAGTTGGGTAACGCCAGGGTTTTCCCAGTCACGA
CGTTGTAAAACGACGGCCAGTGAATTGTAATACGACTCACTATAGGGCGAATTGGAGCTCTTCGAGTTTA
TCATTATCAATACTCGCCATTTCAAAGAATACGTAAATAATTAATAGTAGTGATTTTCCTAACTTTATTT
AGTCAAAAAATTAGCCTTTTAATTCTGCTGTAACCCGTACATGCCCAAAATAGGGGGCGGGTTACACAGA
ATATATAACACCGAAGGTGCCTGGGTGAACAGGTTTATTCCTGGCATCCACTAAATATAATGGAGCCCGC
TTTTTAAGCTGGCATCCAGAAAAAAAAAGAATCCCAGCACCAAAATATTGTTTTCTTCACCAACCATCAG
TTCATAGGTCCATTCTCTTAGCGCAACTACAGAGAACAGGGGCACAAACAGGCAAAAAACGGGCACAACC
TCAATGGAGTGATGCAACCTGCCTGGAGTAAATGATGACACAAGGCAATTGACCCACGCATGTATCTATC
TCATTTTCTTACACCTTCTATTACCTTCTGCTCTCTCTGATTTGGAAAAAGCTGAAAAAAAAGGTTGAAA
CCAGTTCCCTGAAATTATTCCCCTACTTGACTAATAAGTATATAAAGACGGTAGGTATTGATTGTAATTC
TGTAAATCTATTTCTTAAACTTCTTAAATTCTACTTTTATAGTTAGTCTTTTTTTTAGTTTTAAAACACC
AGAACTTAGTTTCGACGGATTCTAGAACTAGTGGATCCCCCGGGACAAAATGGTGAGCAAGGGCGAGGAG
CTGTTCACCGGGGTGGTGCCCATCCTGGTCGAGCTGGACGGCGACGTAAACGGCCACAAGTTCAGCGTGT
CCGGCGAGGGCGAGGGCGATGCCACCTACGGCAAGCTGACCCTGAAGTTCATCTGCACCACCGGCAAGCT
GCCCGTGCCCTGGCCCACCCTCGTGACCACCTTCGGCTACGGCCTGCAGTGCTTCGCCCGCTACCCCGAC
CACATGAAGCAGCACGACTTCTTCAAGTCCGCCATGCCCGAAGGCTACGTCCAGGAGCGCACCATCTTCT
TCAAGGACGACGGCAACTACAAGACCCGCGCCGAGGTGAAGTTCGAGGGCGACACCCTGGTGAACCGCAT
CGAGCTGAAGGGCATCGACTTCAAGGAGGACGGCAACATCCTGGGGCACAAGCTGGAGTACAACTACAAC
AGCCACAACGTCTATATCATGGCCGACAAGCAGAAGAACGGCATCAAGGTGAACTTCAAGATCCGCCACA
ACATCGAGGACGGCAGCGTGCAGCTCGCCGACCACTACCAGCAGAACACCCCCATCGGCGACGGCCCCGT
GCTGCTGCCCGACAACCACTACCTGAGCTACCAGTCCGCCCTGAGCAAAGACCCCAACGAGAAGCGCGAT
CACATGGTCCTGCTGGAGTTCGTGACCGCCGCCGGGATCACTCTCGGCATGGACGAGCTGTACAAGGGTG
GACCAGGTGGTGGACATCAAACAAGTTTGTACAAAAAAGCTGAACGAGAAACGTAAAATGATATAAATAT
CAATATATTAAATTAGATTTTGCATAAAAAACAGACTACATAATACTGTAAAACACAACATATCCAGTCA
CTATGGCGGCCGCATTAGGCACCCCAGGCTTTACACTTTATGCTTCCGGCTCGTATAATGTGTGGATTTT
GAGTTAGGATCCGTCGAGATTTTCAGGAGCTAAGGAAGCTAAAATGGAGAAAAAAATCACTGGATATACC
ACCGTTGATATATCCCAATGGCATCGTAAAGAACATTTTGAGGCATTTCAGTCAGTTGCTCAATGTACCT
ATAACCAGACCGTTCAGCTGGATATTACGGCCTTTTTAAAGACCGTAAAGAAAAATAAGCACAAGTTTTA
TCCGGCCTTTATTCACATTCTTGCCCGCCTGATGAATGCTCATCCGGAATTCCGTATGGCAATGAAAGAC
GGTGAGCTGGTGATATGGGATAGTGTTCACCCTTGTTACACCGTTTTCCATGAGCAAACTGAAACGTTTT
CATCGCTCTGGAGTGAATACCACGACGATTTCCGGCAGTTTCTACACATATATTCGCAAGATGTGGCGTG
TTACGGTGAAAACCTGGCCTATTTCCCTAAAGGGTTTATTGAGAATATGTTTTTCGTCTCAGCCAATCCC
TGGGTGAGTTTCACCAGTTTTGATTTAAACGTGGCCAATATGGACAACTTCTTCGCCCCCGTTTTCACCA
TGGGCAAATATTATACGCAAGGCGACAAGGTGCTGATGCCGCTGGCGATTCAGGTTCATCATGCCGTCTG
TGATGGCTTCCATGTCGGCAGAATGCTTAATGAATTACAACAGTACTGCGATGAGTGGCAGGGCGGGGCG
TAAACGCCGCGTGGATCCGGCTTACTAAAAGCCAGATAACAGTATGCGTATTTGCGCGCTGATTTTTGCG
GTATAAGAATATATACTGATATGTATACCCGAAGTATGTCAAAAAGAGGTATGCTATGAAGCAGCGTATT
ACAGTGACAGTTGACAGCGACAGCTATCAGTTGCTCAAGGCATATATGATGTCAATATCTCCGGTCTGGT
AAGCACAACCATGCAGAATGAAGCCCGTCGTCTGCGTGCCGAACGCTGGAAAGCGGAAAATCAGGAAGGG
ATGGCTGAGGTCGCCCGGTTTATTGAAATGAACGGCTCTTTTGCTGACGAGAACAGGGGCTGGTGAAATG
CAGTTTAAGGTTTACACCTATAAAAGAGAGAGCCGTTATCGTCTGTTTGTGGATGTACAGAGTGATATTA
TTGACACGCCCGGGCGACGGATGGTGATCCCCCTGGCCAGTGCACGTCTGCTGTCAGATAAAGTCTCCCG
TGAACTTTACCCGGTGGTGCATATCGGGGATGAAAGCTGGCGCATGATGACCACCGATATGGCCAGTGTG
CCGGTCTCCGTTATCGGGGAAGAAGTGGCTGATCTCAGCCACCGCGAAAATGACATCAAAAACGCCATTA
ACCTGATGTTCTGGGGAATATAAATGTCAGGCTCCCTTATACACAGCCAGTCTGCAGGTCGACCATAGTG
ACTGGATATGTTGTGTTTTACAGTATTATGTAGTCTGTTTTTTATGCAAAATCTAATTTAATATATTGAT
ATTTATATCATTTTACGTTTCTCGTTCAGCTTTCTTGTACAAAGTGGTTCGATGTCATGTAATTAGTTAT
GTCACGCTTACATTCACGCCCTCCCCCCACATCCGCTCTAACCGAAAAGGAAGGAGTTAGACAACCTGAA
GTCTAGGTCCCTATTTATTTTTTTATAGTTATGTTAGTATTAAGAACGTTATTTATATTTCAAATTTTTC
TTTTTTTTCTGTACAGACGCGTGTACGCATGTAACATTATACTGAAAACCTTGCTTGAGAAGGTTTTGGG
ACGCTCGAAGGCTTTAATTTGCGGCCGGTACCCAGCTTTTGTTCCCTTTAGTGAGGGTTAATTCCGAGCT
TGGCGTAATCATGGTCATAGCTGTTTCCTGTGTGAAATTGTTATCCGCTCACAATTCCACACAACATAGG
AGCCGGAAGCATAAAGTGTAAAGCCTGGGGTGCCTAATGAGTGAGGTAACTCACATTAATTGCGTTGCGC
TCACTGCCCGCTTTCCAGTCGGGAAACCTGTCGTGCCAGCTGCATTAATGAATCGGCCAACGCGCGGGGA
GAGGCGGTTTGCGTATTGGGCGCTCTTCCGCTTCCTCGCTCACTGACTCGCTGCGCTCGGTCGTTCGGCT
GCGGCGAGCGGTATCAGCTCACTCAAAGGCGGTAATACGGTTATCCACAGAATCAGGGGATAACGCAGGA
AAGAACATGTGAGCAAAAGGCCAGCAAAAGGCCAGGAACCGTAAAAAGGCCGCGTTGCTGGCGTTTTTCC
ATAGGCTCGGCCCCCCTGACGAGCATCACAAAAATCGACGCTCAAGTCAGAGGTGGCGAAACCCGACAGG
ACTATAAAGATACCAGGCGTTCCCCCCTGGAAGCTCCCTCGTGCGCTCTCCTGTTCCGACCCTGCCGCTT
ACCGGATACCTGTCCGCCTTTCTCCCTTCGGGAAGCGTGGCGCTTTCTCAATGCTCACGCTGTAGGTATC
TCAGTTCGGTGTAGGTCGTTCGCTCCAAGCTGGGCTGTGTGCACGAACCCCCCGTTCAGCCCGACCGCTG
CGCCTTATCCGGTAACTATCGTCTTGAGTCCAACCCGGTAAGACACGACTTATCGCCACTGGCAGCAGCC
ACTGGTAACAGGATTAGCAGAGCGAGGTATGTAGGCGGTGCTACAGAGTTCTTGAAGTGGTGGCCTAACT
ACGGCTACACTAGAAGGACAGTATTTGGTATCTGCGCTCTGCTGAAGCCAGTTACCTTCGGAAAAAGAGT
TGGTAGCTCTTGATCCGGCAAACAAACCACCGCTGGTAGCGGTGGTTTTTTTGTTTGCAAGCAGCAGATT
ACGCGCAGAAAAAAAGGATCTCAAGAAGATCCTTTGATCTTTTCTACGGGGTCTGACGCTCAGTGGAACG
AAAACTCACGTTAAGGGATTTTGGTCATGAGATTATCAAAAAGGATCTTCACCTAGATCCTTTTAAATTA
AAAATGAAGTTTTAAATCAATCTAAAGTATATATGAGTAAACTTGGTCTGACAGTTACCAATGCTTAATC
AGTGAGGCACCTATCTCAGCGATCTGTCTATTTCGTTCATCCATAGTTGCCTGACTGCCCGTCGTGTAGA
TAACTACGATACGGGAGGGCTTACCATCTGGCCCCAGTGCTGCAATGATACCGCGAGACCCACGCTCACC
GGCTCCAGATTTATCAGCAATAAACCAGCCAGCCGGAAGGGCCGAGCGCAGAAGTGGTCCTGCAACTTTA
TCCGCCTCCATCCAGTCTATTAATTGTTGCCGGGAAGCTAGAGTAAGTAGTTCGCCAGTTAATAGTTTGC
GCAACGTTGTTGCCATTGCTACAGGCATCGTGGTGTCACGCTCGTCGTTTGGTATGGCTTCATTCAGCTC
CGGTTCCCAACGATCAAGGCGAGTTACATGATCCCCCATGTTGTGAAAAAAAGCGGTTAGCTCCTTCGGT
CCTCCGATCGTTGTCAGAAGTAAGTTGGCCGCAGTGTTATCACTCATGGTTATGGCAGCACTGCATAATT
CTCTTACTGTCATGCCATCCGTAAGATGCTTTTCTGTGACTGGTGAGTACTCAACCAAGTCATTCTGAGA
ATAGTGTATGCGGCGACCGAGTTGCTCTTGCCCGGCGTCAATACGGGATAATACCGCGCCACATAGCAGA
ACTTTAAAAGTGCTCATCATTGGAAAACGTTCTTCGGGGCGAAAACTCTCAAGGATCTTACCGCTGTTGA
GATCCAGTTCGATGTAACCCACTCGTGCACCCAACTGATCTTCAGCATCTTTTACTTTCACCAGCGTTTC
TGGGTGAGCAAAAACAGGAAGGCAAAATGCCGCAAAAAAGGGAATAAGGGCGACACGGAAATGTTGAATA
CTCATACTCTTCCTTTTTCAATATTATTGAAGCATTTATCAGGGTTATTGTCTCATGAGCGGATACATAT
TTGAATGTATTTAGAAAAATAAACAAATAGGGGTTCCGCGCACATTTCCCCGAAAAGTGCCACCTGACGT
CTAAGAAACCATTATTATCATGACATTAACCTATAAAAATAGGCGTATCACGAGGCCCTTTCGTC
