>Addgene plasmid #14328 | pAG304GPD-EYFP-ccdB | addgene partial sequence | sequence record 20888 | 14328 with pRS_marker
GACATTACTATATATATAATATGAGGAAGCATTTAATAGAACAGCATCGTAATATATGTGTACTTTGCAG
TTATGACGCCAGATGGCAGTAGTGGAAGATATTCTTTATTGAAAAATAGCTTGTCACCTTACGTACAATC
TTGATCCGGAGCTTTTCTTTTTTTGCCGATTAAGAATTAATTCGGTCGAAAAAAGAAAAGGAGAGGGCCA
AGAGGGAGGGCATTGGTGACTATTGAGCACGTGAGTATACGTGATTAAGCACACAAAGGCAGCTTGGAGT
ATGTCTGTTATTAATTTCACAGGTAGTTCTGGTCCATTGGTGAAAGTTTGCGGCTTGCAGAGCACAGAGG
CCGCAGAATGTGCTCTAGATTCCGATGCTGACTTGCTGGGTATTATATGTGTGCCCAATAGAAAGAGAAC
AATTGACCCGGTTATTGCAAGGAAAATTTCAAGTCTTGTAAAAGCATATAAAAATAGTTCAGGCACTCCG
AAATACTTGGTTGGCGTGTTTCGTAATCAACCTAAGGAGGATGTTTTGGCTCTGGTCAATGATTACGGCA
TTGATATCGTCCAACTGCATGGAGATGAGTCGTGGCAAGAATACCAAGAGTTCCTCGGTTTGCCAGTTAT
TAAAAGACTCGTATTTCCAAAAG
