>Addgene plasmid #14328 | pAG304GPD-EYFP-ccdB | addgene partial sequence | sequence record 20889 | 14328 with EXFP-R
TAGCCTTCGGGCATGGCGGACTTGAAGAAGTCGTGCTGCTTCATGTGGTCGGGGTAGCGGGCGAAGCACT
GCAGGCCGTAGCCGAAGGTGGTCACGAGGGTGGGCCAGGGCACGGGCAGCTTGCCGGTGGTGCAGATGAA
CTTCAGGGTCAGCTTGCCGTAGGTGGCATCGCCCTCGCCCTCGCCGGACACGCTGAACTTGTGGCCGTTT
ACGTCGCCGTCCAGCTCGACCAGGATGGGCACCACCCCGGTGAACAGCTCCTCGCCCTTGCTCACCATTT
TGTCCCGGGGGATCCACTAGTTCTAGAATCCGTCGAAACTAAGTTCTGGTGTTTTAAAACTAAAAAAAAG
ACTAACTATAAAAGTAGAATTTAAGAAGTTTAAGAAATAGATTTACAGAATTACAATCAATACCTACCGT
CTTTATATACTTATTAGTCAAGTAGGGGAATAATTTCAGGGAACTGGTTTCAACCTTTTTTTTCAGCTTT
TTCCAAATCAAAGAGAGCAAAAGGTAATAGAAGGTGTAAGAAAATGAGATAGATACATGCGTGGGTCAAT
TGCCTTGTGTCATCATTTACTCCAGGCAGGTTGCATCACTCCATTGAGGTTGTG
